Addgene plasmid #218637: pLV UBC OSBP(PH)-APEX2-3xFLAG-IRES-eGFP
Purpose: Proximity biotinylation control of OSBP(PH domain)
Depositing lab: Wade Harper. Depositing organization: Harvard Medical School. Publication: Spatiotemporal proteomic profiling of cellular responses to NLRP3 agonists. Hollingsworth LR, Veeraraghavan P, Paulo JA, Harper JW. bioRxiv 2024.04.19.590338 10.1101/2024.04.19.590338.
Backbone
  Vector backbone: pLV UBC
  Vector type: Mammalian Expression, Lentiviral
  Selectable markers: GFP
Growth in bacteria
  Bacterial resistance: Ampicillin, 100 μg/mL
  Growth temperature: 30°C
  Growth strain: NEB Stable
  Copy number: High Copy
Gene/Insert
  Gene/Insert name: OSBP
  Species: H. sapiens (human)
  Mutation: PH domain only
  Entrez Gene: OSBP (a.k.a. OSBP1)
  Promoter: UBC
  Tag / fusion protein: APEX2-3xFLAG (C terminal on insert)
  Cloning method: Gibson Cloning
  Sequencing primers: 5′ TTATATAAGGACGCGCCG; 3′ IRES-R
Terms and licenses: Academic/Nonprofit Terms; Industry Terms: Not Available to Industry
Depositor comments: Additional data, code, and other details related to this work (Hollingsworth et al. 2024) are available at https://harperlab.pubpub.org/pub/nlrp3/.
How to cite: pLV UBC OSBP(PH)-APEX2-3xFLAG-IRES-eGFP was a gift from Wade Harper (Addgene plasmid # 218637 ; http://n2t.net/addgene:218637 ; RRID:Addgene_218637)
