[The description below was written by a language model from this plasmid's Addgene catalogue record and pLannotate feature annotations shown in this document.]
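Description:
pLV UBC OSBP(PH)-APEX2-3xFLAG-IRES-eGFP is a third-generation-style, self-inactivating lentiviral transfer plasmid for mammalian expression, about 9.1 kb in the sequenced record. It is propagated in E. coli through a high-copy ColE1/pUC-type origin and selected with ampicillin via the bla gene; an f1 origin, an SV40 origin and remnants of a lac/T7/T3 cloning region are also present in the backbone. The viral portion begins with an RSV promoter driving a truncated HIV-1 5' LTR, followed by the Ψ packaging signal with a partial gag sequence, the Rev response element and the cPPT/CTS. It ends in a ΔU3 3' LTR followed by an SV40 polyadenylation signal. These elements allow the genomic RNA to be made without Tat, exported in a Rev-dependent manner, packaged when helper functions are supplied in trans, and integrated as a provirus whose LTR promoter activity is disabled.

The internal cassette uses the human ubiquitin C promoter to express only the pleckstrin homology (PH) domain of human oxysterol-binding protein (OSBP), fused at its C terminus to APEX2 and a 3xFLAG epitope. The annotation software detected only a single FLAG fragment and matched the OSBP segment to the rabbit orthologue, while the catalogue lists the insert as human. APEX2 is an engineered soybean ascorbate peroxidase used for proximity labelling and live-cell proteomics. An EMCV IRES downstream allows EGFP to be translated from the same transcript, so transduced cells can be identified or sorted by fluorescence, since no drug marker is listed. A WPRE enhances transcript expression. The record describes the construct as a proximity biotinylation control based on the OSBP PH domain, deposited with a spatiotemporal proteomics study of cellular responses to NLRP3 agonists.
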