Features (pLannotate 1.2.2; 29 found; start..end, strand, type, name):
     98..198     +  CDS            Rev (fragment): human immunodeficiency virus 1 (HIV-1) Rev protein; rev; enhances nuclear export of unspliced and incompletely spliced viral mRNAs
    217..333     +  misc_feature   cPPT/CTS: central polypurine tract and central termination sequence of HIV-1
    336..734     +  promoter       UbC promoter: human ubiquitin C promoter
    789..1085    +  CDS            OSBP (fragment): OSBP1_RABIT - Experimental evidence at protein level: Swiss-Prot protein existence level 1. Lipid transporter involved in lipid countertransport between the Golgi complex and membranes of the endoplasmic reticulum: specifically exchanges sterol with phosphatidylinositol 4-phosphate (PI4P), delivering sterol to the Golgi in exchange for PI4P, which is degraded by the SAC1/SACM1L phosphatase in the endoplasmic reticulum (By similarity). Binds cholesterol and a range of oxysterols including 25-hydroxycholesterol (PubMed:18165705). Cholesterol binding promotes the formation of a complex with PP2A
   1149..1898    +  CDS            APEX2: soybean ascorbate peroxidase, engineered to serve as a monomeric tag for electron microscopy and live-cell proteomics (Lam et al., 2015) more active than the original APEX due to the A134P mutation
   1962..1982    +  CDS            FLAG (fragment): FLAG® epitope tag, followed by an enterokinase cleavage site
   2007..2582    +  misc_feature   IRES2: internal ribosome entry site (IRES) of the encephalomyocarditis virus (EMCV)
   2583..3302    +  CDS            EGFP: the original enhanced GFP (Yang et al., 1996) mammalian codon-optimized
   3318..3906    +  misc_feature   WPRE: woodchuck hepatitis virus posttranscriptional regulatory element
   3923..3991    +  CDS            nef (fragment): NEF_HV1Z2 - Experimental evidence at protein level: Swiss-Prot protein existence level 1. Extracellular Nef protein targets CD4(+) T-lymphocytes for apoptosis by interacting with CXCR4 surface receptors. From Human immunodeficiency virus type 1 group M subtype D (isolate Z2/CDC-Z34) (HIV-1).
   3993..4226    +  LTR            3' LTR (ΔU3): self-inactivating 3' long terminal repeat (LTR) from HIV-1
   4298..4419    +  polyA_signal   SV40 poly(A) signal: SV40 polyadenylation signal
   4459..4594    +  rep_origin     SV40 ori: SV40 origin of replication
   4615..4633    -  promoter       T7 promoter: promoter for bacteriophage T7 RNA polymerase
   4641..4796    +  CDS            lacZα (fragment): LacZα fragment of β-galactosidase; lacZ fragment
   4801..5229    +  rep_origin     f1 ori (sequence partly withheld): f1 bacteriophage origin of replication; arrow indicates direction of (+) strand synthesis
   5282..5386    +  promoter       AmpR promoter: bla
   5387..6247    +  CDS            AmpR: β-lactamase; bla; confers resistance to ampicillin, carbenicillin, and related antibiotics
   6418..7006    +  rep_origin     ori: high-copy-number ColE1/pMB1/pBR322/pUC origin of replication
   7189..7281    +  CDS            lacI (fragment): lac repressor; lacI; The lac repressor binds to the lac operator to inhibit transcription in E. coli. This inhibition can be relieved by adding lactose or isopropyl-β-D-thiogalactopyranoside (IPTG).
   7294..7315    +  protein_bind   CAP binding site: CAP binding activates transcription in the presence of cAMP. E. coli catabolite activator protein
   7334..7360    +  promoter       lac promoter (fragment): promoter for the E. coli lac operon
   7368..7384    +  protein_bind   lac operator: The lac repressor binds to the lac operator to inhibit transcription in E. coli. This inhibition can be relieved by adding lactose or isopropyl-β-D-thiogalactopyranoside (IPTG). lac repressor encoded by lacI
   7429..7447    +  promoter       T3 promoter: promoter for bacteriophage T3 RNA polymerase
   7475..7701    +  promoter       RSV promoter: Rous sarcoma virus enhancer/promoter
   7702..7882    +  LTR            5' LTR (truncated): truncated 5' long terminal repeat (LTR) from HIV-1
   7929..8054    +  misc_feature   HIV-1 Ψ: packaging signal of human immunodeficiency virus type 1
   8038..8401    +  CDS            HIV-1 gag (fragment): gag protein from human immunodeficiency virus 1; gag
   8547..8780    +  misc_feature   RRE: The Rev response element (RRE) of HIV-1 allows for Rev-dependent mRNA export from the nucleus to the cytoplasm.
>Addgene plasmid #218637 | pLV UBC OSBP(PH)-APEX2-3xFLAG-IRES-eGFP | addgene full sequence | sequence record 431942 | Addgene NGS Result
AATGATAGTAGGAGGCTTGGTAGGTTTAAGAATAGTTTTTGCTGTACTTTCTATAGTGAATAGAGTTAGG
CAGGGATATTCACCATTATCGTTTCAGACCCACCTCCCAACCCCGAGGGGACCCGACAGGCCCGAAGGAA
TAGAAGAAGAAGGTGGAGAGAGAGACAGAGACAGATCCATTCGATTAGTGAACGGATCTCGACGGTATCG
GTTAACTTTTAAAAGAAAAGGGGGGATTGGGGGGTATAGTGCAGGGGAAAGAATAGTAGACATAATAGCA
ACAGACATACAAACTAAAGAATTACAAAAACAAATTACAAAATTCAAAATTTTATGGCCTCCGCGCCGGG
TTTTGGCGCCTCCCGCGGGCGCCCCCCTCCTCACGGCGAGCGCTGCCACGTCAGACGAAGGGCGCAGCGA
GCGTCCTGATCCTTCCGCCCGGACGCTCAGGACAGCGGCCCGCTGCTCATAAGACTCGGCCTTAGAACCC
CAGTATCAGCAGAAGGACATTTTAGGACGGGACTTGGGTGACTCTAGGGCACTGGTTTTCTTTCCAGAGA
GCGGAACAGGCGAGGAAAAGTAGTCCCTTCTCGGCGATTCTGCGGAGGGATCTCCGTGGGGCGGTGAACG
CCGATGATTATATAAGGACGCGCCGGGTGTGGCACAGCTAGTTCCGTCGCAGCCGGGATTTGGGTCGCGG
TTCTTGTTTGTGGATCGCTGTGATCGTCACTTGGGGAGACGCCATCCACGCTGTTTTGACCTCCATAGAA
GACACCGACGCCACCATGTCAGGATCGGCTCGAGAGGGCTGGCTCTTCAAATGGACCAATTATATCAAAG
GCTACCAGCGGCGATGGTTCGTGCTGAGCAACGGGCTCCTGAGCTACTACAGATCAAAGGCAGAAATGAG
ACATACCTGCCGTGGTACCATCAACCTCGCCACAGCCAACATCACCGTGGAGGACTCCTGCAACTTCATC
ATTTCCAATGGGGGTGCTCAGACCTACCATCTGAAAGCTAGTTCAGAAGTTGAGCGGCAGCGCTGGGTGA
CGGCCCTGGAACTGGCCAAGGCCAAAGCTGTGAAGGGCGGATCCGGGGGAAGCGGCGGATCCATCGAAGA
CGGAAGAGCGGATCCACCGGTCGCCACCATGGGAAAGTCTTACCCAACTGTGAGTGCTGATTACCAGGAC
GCCGTTGAGAAGGCGAAGAAGAAGCTCAGAGGCTTCATCGCTGAGAAGAGATGCGCTCCTCTAATGCTCC
GTTTGGCATTCCACTCTGCTGGAACCTTTGACAAGGGCACGAAGACCGGTGGACCCTTCGGAACCATCAA
GCACCCTGCCGAACTGGCTCACAGCGCTAACAACGGTCTTGACATCGCTGTTAGGCTTTTGGAGCCACTC
AAGGCGGAGTTCCCTATTTTGAGCTACGCCGATTTCTACCAGTTGGCTGGCGTTGTTGCCGTTGAGGTCA
CGGGTGGACCTAAGGTTCCATTCCACCCTGGAAGAGAGGACAAGCCTGAGCCACCACCAGAGGGTCGCTT
GCCCGATCCCACTAAGGGTTCTGACCATTTGAGAGATGTGTTTGGCAAAGCTATGGGGCTTACTGACCAA
GATATCGTTGCTCTATCTGGGGGTCACACTATTGGAGCTGCACACAAGGAGCGTTCTGGATTTGAGGGTC
CCTGGACCTCTAATCCTCTTATTTTCGACAACTCATACTTCACGGAGTTGTTGAGTGGTGAGAAGGAAGG
TCTCCTTCAGCTACCTTCTGACAAGGCTCTTTTGTCTGACCCTGTATTCCGCCCTCTCGTTGACAAATAT
GCAGCGGACGAAGATGCCTTCTTTGCTGATTACGCTGAGGCTCACCAAAAGCTTTCCGAGCTTGGGTTTG
CTGATGCCGGCGGATCCGGGGGAAGCGACTACAAGGACCACGACGGTGACTACAAGGACCACGACATCGA
CTACAAGGACGACGACGACAAGTAATGAGTCGACATTAATTAACGCCCCCCCCCCCTAACGTTACTGGCC
GAAGCCGCTTGGAATAAGGCCGGTGTGCGTTTGTCTATATGTTATTTTCCACCATATTGCCGTCTTTTGG
CAATGTGAGGGCCCGGAAACCTGGCCCTGTCTTCTTGACGAGCATTCCTAGGGGTCTTTCCCCTCTCGCC
AAAGGAATGCAAGGTCTGTTGAATGTCGTGAAGGAAGTAGTTCCTCTGGAAGCTTCTTGAAGACAAACAA
CGTCTGTAGCGACCCTTTGCAGGCAGCGGAACCCCCCACCTGGCGACAGGTGCCTCTGCGGCCAAAAGCC
ACGTGTATAAGATACACCTGCAAAGGCGGCACAACCCCAGTGCCACGTTGTGAGTTGGATAGTTGTGGAA
AGAGTCAAATGGCTCTCCTCAAGCGTATTCAACAAGGGGCTGAAGGATGCCCAGAAGGTACCCCATTGTA
TGGGATCTGATCTGGGGCCTCGGTGCACATGCTTTACATGTATTTAGTCGAGGTTAAAAAAACGTCTAGG
CCCCCCGAACCACGGGGACGTGGTTTTCCTTTGAAAAACACGATGATAATATGGCCACAACCATGGTGAG
CAAGGGCGAGGAGCTGTTCACCGGGGTGGTGCCCATCCTGGTCGAGCTGGACGGCGACGTAAACGGCCAC
AAGTTCAGCGTGTCCGGCGAGGGCGAGGGCGATGCCACCTACGGCAAGCTGACCCTGAAGTTCATCTGCA
CCACCGGCAAGCTGCCCGTGCCCTGGCCCACCCTCGTGACCACCCTGACCTACGGCGTGCAGTGCTTCAG
CCGCTACCCCGACCACATGAAGCAGCACGACTTCTTCAAGTCCGCCATGCCCGAAGGCTACGTCCAGGAG
CGCACCATCTTCTTCAAGGACGACGGCAACTACAAGACCCGCGCCGAGGTGAAGTTCGAGGGCGACACCC
TGGTGAACCGCATCGAGCTGAAGGGCATCGACTTCAAGGAGGACGGCAACATCCTGGGGCACAAGCTGGA
GTACAACTACAACAGCCACAACGTCTATATCATGGCCGACAAGCAGAAGAACGGCATCAAGGTGAACTTC
AAGATCCGCCACAACATCGAGGACGGCAGCGTGCAGCTCGCCGACCACTACCAGCAGAACACCCCCATCG
GCGACGGCCCCGTGCTGCTGCCCGACAACCACTACCTGAGCACCCAGTCCGCCCTGAGCAAAGACCCCAA
CGAGAAGCGCGATCACATGGTCCTGCTGGAGTTCGTGACCGCCGCCGGGATCACTCTCGGCATGGACGAG
CTGTACAAGTAAAGCGGCCGCGTCGACAATCAACCTCTGGATTACAAAATTTGTGAAAGATTGACTGGTA
TTCTTAACTATGTTGCTCCTTTTACGCTATGTGGATACGCTGCTTTAATGCCTTTGTATCATGCTATTGC
TTCCCGTATGGCTTTCATTTTCTCCTCCTTGTATAAATCCTGGTTGCTGTCTCTTTATGAGGAGTTGTGG
CCCGTTGTCAGGCAACGTGGCGTGGTGTGCACTGTGTTTGCTGACGCAACCCCCACTGGTTGGGGCATTG
CCACCACCTGTCAGCTCCTTTCCGGGACTTTCGCTTTCCCCCTCCCTATTGCCACGGCGGAACTCATCGC
CGCCTGCCTTGCCCGCTGCTGGACAGGGGCTCGGCTGTTGGGCACTGACAATTCCGTGGTGTTGTCGGGG
AAGCTGACGTCCTTTCCATGGCTGCTCGCCTGTGTTGCCACCTGGATTCTGCGCGGGACGTCCTTCTGCT
ACGTCCCTTCGGCCCTCAATCCAGCGGACCTTCCTTCCCGCGGCCTGCTGCCGGCTCTGCGGCCTCTTCC
GCGTCTTCGCCTTCGCCCTCAGACGAGTCGGATCTCCCTTTGGGCCGCCTCCCCGCCTGGAATTCGAGCT
CGGTACCTTTAAGACCAATGACTTACAAGGCAGCTGTAGATCTTAGCCACTTTTTAAAAGAAAAGGGGGG
ACTGGAAGGGCTAATTCACTCCCAACGAAGACAAGATCTGCTTTTTGCTTGTACTGGGTCTCTCTGGTTA
GACCAGATCTGAGCCTGGGAGCTCTCTGGCTAACTAGGGAACCCACTGCTTAAGCCTCAATAAAGCTTGC
CTTGAGTGCTTCAAGTAGTGTGTGCCCGTCTGTTGTGTGACTCTGGTAACTAGAGATCCCTCAGACCCTT
TTAGTCAGTGTGGAAAATCTCTAGCAGTAGTAGTTCATGTCATCTTATTATTCAGTATTTATAACTTGCA
AAGAAATGAATATCAGAGAGTGAGAGGAACTTGTTTATTGCAGCTTATAATGGTTACAAATAAAGCAATA
GCATCACAAATTTCACAAATAAAGCATTTTTTTCACTGCATTCTAGTTGTGGTTTGTCCAAACTCATCAA
TGTATCTTATCATGTCTGGCTCTAGCTATCCCGCCCCTAACTCCGCCCATCCCGCCCCTAACTCCGCCCA
GTTCCGCCCATTCTCCGCCCCATGGCTGACTAATTTTTTTTATTTATGCAGAGGCCGAGGCCGCCTCGGC
CTCTGAGCTATTCCAGAAGTAGTGAGGAGGCTTTTTTGGAGGCCTAGGGACGTACCCAATTCGCCCTATA
GTGAGTCGTATTACGCGCGCTCACTGGCCGTCGTTTTACAACGTCGTGACTGGGAAAACCCTGGCGTTAC
CCAACTTAATCGCCTTGCAGCACATCCCCCTTTCGCCAGCTGGCGTAATAGCGAAGAGGCCCGCACCGAT
CGCCCTTCCCAACAGTTGCGCAGCCTGAATGGCGAATGGG
[124 nt withheld, positions 4801-4924]
C
[91 nt withheld, positions 4926-5016]
A
[49 nt withheld, positions 5018-5066]
CCTTTGACGTTGGAGTCCACGTTCTTT
[37 nt withheld, positions 5094-5130]
ACCCTATCTCGGTCTATTCTTTTGATTTATAAGGGATTTTGCCGATTTCGGCCTATTGGTTAAAAAATGA
GCTGATTTAACAAAAATTTAACGCGAATTTTAACAAAATATTAACGCTTACAATTTAGGTGGCACTTTTC
GGGGAAATGTGCGCGGAACCCCTATTTGTTTATTTTTCTAAATACATTCAAATATGTATCCGCTCATGAG
ACAATAACCCTGATAAATGCTTCAATAATATTGAAAAAGGAAGAGTATGAGTATTCAACATTTCCGTGTC
GCCCTTATTCCCTTTTTTGCGGCATTTTGCCTTCCTGTTTTTGCTCACCCAGAAACGCTGGTGAAAGTAA
AAGATGCTGAAGATCAGTTGGGTGCACGAGTGGGTTACATCGAACTGGATCTCAACAGCGGTAAGATCCT
TGAGAGTTTTCGCCCCGAAGAACGTTTTCCAATGATGAGCACTTTTAAAGTTCTGCTATGTGGCGCGGTA
TTATCCCGTATTGACGCCGGGCAAGAGCAACTCGGTCGCCGCATACACTATTCTCAGAATGACTTGGTTG
AGTACTCACCAGTCACAGAAAAGCATCTTACGGATGGCATGACAGTAAGAGAATTATGCAGTGCTGCCAT
AACCATGAGTGATAACACTGCGGCCAACTTACTTCTGACAACGATCGGAGGACCGAAGGAGCTAACCGCT
TTTTTGCACAACATGGGAGATCATGTAACTCGCCTTGATCGTTGGGAACCGGAGCTGAATGAAGCCATAC
CAAACGACGAGCGTGACACCACGATGCCTGTAGCAATGGCAACAACGTTGCGCAAACTATTAACTGGCGA
ACTACTTACTCTAGCTTCCCGGCAACAATTAATAGACTGGATGGAGGCGGATAAAGTTGCAGGACCACTT
CTGCGCTCGGCCCTTCCGGCTGGCTGGTTTATTGCTGATAAATCTGGAGCCGGTGAGCGTGGGTCTCGCG
GTATCATTGCAGCACTGGGGCCAGATGGTAAGCCCTCCCGTATCGTAGTTATCTACACGACGGGGAGTCA
GGCAACTATGGATGAACGAAATAGACAGATCGCTGAGATAGGTGCCTCACTGATTAAGCATTGGTAACTG
TCAGACCAAGTTTACTCATATATACTTTAGATTGATTTAAAACTTCATTTTTAATTTAAAAGGATCTAGG
TGAAGATCCTTTTTGATAATCTCATGACCAAAATCCCTTAACGTGAGTTTTCGTTCCACTGAGCGTCAGA
CCCCGTAGAAAAGATCAAAGGATCTTCTTGAGATCCTTTTTTTCTGCGCGTAATCTGCTGCTTGCAAACA
AAAAAACCACCGCTACCAGCGGTGGTTTGTTTGCCGGATCAAGAGCTACCAACTCTTTTTCCGAAGGTAA
CTGGCTTCAGCAGAGCGCAGATACCAAATACTGTTCTTCTAGTGTAGCCGTAGTTAGGCCACCACTTCAA
GAACTCTGTAGCACCGCCTACATACCTCGCTCTGCTAATCCTGTTACCAGTGGCTGCTGCCAGTGGCGAT
AAGTCGTGTCTTACCGGGTTGGACTCAAGACGATAGTTACCGGATAAGGCGCAGCGGTCGGGCTGAACGG
GGGGTTCGTGCACACAGCCCAGCTTGGAGCGAACGACCTACACCGAACTGAGATACCTACAGCGTGAGCT
ATGAGAAAGCGCCACGCTTCCCGAAGGGAGAAAGGCGGACAGGTATCCGGTAAGCGGCAGGGTCGGAACA
GGAGAGCGCACGAGGGAGCTTCCAGGGGGAAACGCCTGGTATCTTTATAGTCCTGTCGGGTTTCGCCACC
TCTGACTTGAGCGTCGATTTTTGTGATGCTCGTCAGGGGGGCGGAGCCTATGGAAAAACGCCAGCAACGC
GGCCTTTTTACGGTTCCTGGCCTTTTGCTGGCCTTTTGCTCACATGTTCTTTCCTGCGTTATCCCCTGAT
TCTGTGGATAACCGTATTACCGCCTTTGAGTGAGCTGATACCGCTCGCCGCAGCCGAACGACCGAGCGCA
GCGAGTCAGTGAGCGAGGAAGCGGAAGAGCGCCCAATACGCAAACCGCCTCTCCCCGCGCGTTGGCCGAT
TCATTAATGCAGCTGGCACGACAGGTTTCCCGACTGGAAAGCGGGCAGTGAGCGCAACGCAATTAATGTG
AGTTAGCTCACTCATTAGGCACCCCAGGCTTTCCACTTTATGCTTCCGGCTCGTATGTTGTGTGGAATTG
TGAGCGGATAACAATTTCACACAGGAAACAGCTATGACCATGATTACGCCAAGCGCGCAATTAACCCTCA
CTAAAGGGAACAAAAGCTGGAGCTGCAAGCTTAATGTAGTCTTATGCAATACTCTTGTAGTCTTGCAACA
TGGTAACGATGAGTTAGCAACATGCCTTACAAGGAGAGAAAAAGCACCGTGCATGCCGATTGGTGGAAGT
AAGGTGGTACGATCGTGCCTTATTAGGAAGGCAACAGACGGGTCTGACATGGATTGGACGAACCACTGAA
TTGCCGCATTGCAGAGATATTGTATTTAAGTGCCTAGCTCGATACATAAACGGGTCTCTCTGGTTAGACC
AGATCTGAGCCTGGGAGCTCTCTGGCTAACTAGGGAACCCACTGCTTAAGCCTCAATAAAGCTTGCCTTG
AGTGCTTCAAGTAGTGTGTGCCCGTCTGTTGTGTGACTCTGGTAACTAGAGATCCCTCAGACCCTTTTAG
TCAGTGTGGAAAATCTCTAGCAGTGGCGCCCGAACAGGGACTTGAAAGCGAAAGGGAAACCAGAGGAGCT
CTCTCGACGCAGGACTCGGCTTGCTGAAGCGCGCACGGCAAGAGGCGAGGGGCGGCGACTGGTGAGTACG
CCAAAAATTTTGACTAGCGGAGGCTAGAAGGAGAGAGATGGGTGCGAGAGCGTCAGTATTAAGCGGGGGA
GAATTAGATCGCGATGGGAAAAAATTCGGTTAAGGCCAGGGGGAAAGAAAAAATATAAATTAAAACATAT
AGTATGGGCAAGCAGGGAGCTAGAACGATTCGCAGTTAATCCTGGCCTGTTAGAAACATCAGAAGGCTGT
AGACAAATACTGGGACAGCTACAACCATCCCTTCAGACAGGATCAGAAGAACTTAGATCATTATATAATA
CAGTAGCAACCCTCTATTGTGTGCATCAAAGGATAGAGATAAAAGACACCAAGGAAGCTTTAGACAAGAT
AGAGGAAGAGCAAAACAAAAGTAAGACCACCGCACAGCAAGCGGCCGCTGATCTTCAGACCTGGAGGAGG
AGATATGAGGGACAATTGGAGAAGTGAATTATATAAATATAAAGTAGTAAAAATTGAACCATTAGGAGTA
GCACCCACCAAGGCAAAGAGAAGAGTGGTGCAGAGAGAAAAAAGAGCAGTGGGAATAGGAGCTTTGTTCC
TTGGGTTCTTGGGAGCAGCAGGAAGCACTATGGGCGCAGCGTCAATGACGCTGACGGTACAGGCCAGACA
ATTATTGTCTGGTATAGTGCAGCAGCAGAACAATTTGCTGAGGGCTATTGAGGCGCAACAGCATCTGTTG
CAACTCACAGTCTGGGGCATCAAGCAGCTCCAGGCAAGAATCCTGGCTGTGGAAAGATACCTAAAGGATC
AACAGCTCCTGGGGATTTGGGGTTGCTCTGGAAAACTCATTTGCACCACTGCTGTGCCTTGGAATGCTAG
TTGGAGTAATAAATCTCTGGAACAGATTTGGAATCACACGACCTGGATGGAGTGGGACAGAGAAATTAAC
AATTACACAAGCTTAATACACTCCTTAATTGAAGAATCGCAAAACCAGCAAGAAAAGAATGAACAAGAAT
TATTGGAATTAGATAAATGGGCAAGTTTGTGGAATTGGTTTAACATAACAAATTGGCTGTGGTATATAAA
ATTATTCAT
